Addgene plasmid #204530: pcDNA3.1/MPL-HA
Purpose: Mammalian expression of human MPL-HA
Depositing lab: Norio Komatsu. Depositing organization: Juntendo University. Publication: Activation of the thrombopoietin receptor by mutant calreticulin in CALR-mutant myeloproliferative neoplasms. Araki M, Yang Y, Masubuchi N, Hironaka Y, Takei H, Morishita S, Mizukami Y, Kan S, Shirane S, Edahiro Y, Sunami Y, Ohsaka A, Komatsu N. Blood. 2016 Jan 27. pii: blood-2015-09-671172. 10.1182/blood-2015-09-671172 PubMed 26817954.
Backbone
  Vector backbone: pcDNA3.1
  Vector type: Mammalian Expression
Growth in bacteria
  Bacterial resistance: Ampicillin, 100 μg/mL
  Growth temperature: 37°C
  Growth strain: DH5alpha
  Copy number: High Copy
Gene/Insert
  Gene/Insert name: MPL-HA
  Species: H. sapiens (human)
  Entrez Gene: MPL (a.k.a. C-MPL, CD110, MPLV, THCYT2, THPOR, TPOR)
  Cloning method: Ligation Independent Cloning
Terms and licenses: Academic/Nonprofit Terms; Industry Terms: Not Available to Industry
How to cite: pcDNA3.1/MPL-HA was a gift from Norio Komatsu (Addgene plasmid # 204530 ; http://n2t.net/addgene:204530 ; RRID:Addgene_204530)
