[The description below was written by a language model from this plasmid's Addgene catalogue record and pLannotate feature annotations shown in this document.]
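Description:
pcDNA3.1/MPL-HA is a mammalian expression plasmid of about 7.3 kb, built on the pcDNA3.1 backbone, that drives production of the human thrombopoietin receptor MPL (also called TPOR, c-MPL or CD110) carrying an HA epitope tag. It is maintained in E. coli through a high-copy ColE1/pUC-type origin and selected with ampicillin via the β-lactamase gene and its native promoter. An f1 phage origin is also present, which in principle allows single-stranded DNA production.

The expression cassette consists of the human cytomegalovirus immediate-early enhancer and promoter, followed by a T7 promoter that can serve for in vitro transcription or as a sequencing primer site. Next comes the full MPL open reading frame, then the bovine growth hormone polyadenylation signal. Directly after the MPL coding sequence, the annotation detects a short match to an HA tag, scored as a fragment of a 3xHA element. This is consistent with a C-terminal HA epitope for detecting or immunoprecipitating the receptor with anti-HA antibodies, although the record does not state the copy number. A second cassette places the neomycin phosphotransferase gene under the SV40 enhancer/early promoter with an SV40 polyadenylation signal, so G418 can be used to select stably transfected mammalian cells. Several small annotated fragments (HIV-1 LTR, ble, lacI, bom and lac promoter/operator pieces) appear to be backbone remnants or incidental matches rather than functional parts.

The stated purpose is mammalian expression of human MPL-HA. The associated publication concerns activation of the thrombopoietin receptor by mutant calreticulin in CALR-mutant myeloproliferative neoplasms, which suggests use in studying receptor signalling and interactions.
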