Features (pLannotate 1.2.2; 21 found; start..end, strand, type, name):
     28..80      -  misc_feature   bom (fragment): basis of mobility region from pBR322
    235..614     +  enhancer       CMV enhancer: human cytomegalovirus immediate early enhancer
    615..818     +  promoter       CMV promoter: human cytomegalovirus (CMV) immediate early promoter
    814..847     +  LTR            5' LTR (truncated) (fragment): truncated 5' long terminal repeat (LTR) from HIV-1
    863..881     +  promoter       T7 promoter: promoter for bacteriophage T7 RNA polymerase
    964..2868    +  CDS            MPL: TPOR_HUMAN - Also known as TPOR. Experimental evidence at protein level: Swiss-Prot protein existence level 1. Receptor for thrombopoietin that acts as a primary regulator of megakaryopoiesis and platelet production. May represent a regulatory molecule specific for TPO-R-dependent immune responses. From Homo sapiens (Human).
   2869..2896    +  CDS            3xHA (fragment): three tandem HA epitope tags
   2942..3166    +  polyA_signal   bGH poly(A) signal: bovine growth hormone polyadenylation signal
   3170..3191    +  promoter       SV40 promoter (fragment): SV40 enhancer and early promoter
   3212..3640    +  rep_origin     f1 ori (sequence partly withheld): f1 bacteriophage origin of replication; arrow indicates direction of (+) strand synthesis
   3654..3983    +  promoter       SV40 promoter: SV40 enhancer and early promoter
   4050..4841    +  CDS            neo: KKA2_KLEPN - Also known as kan, nptII. Experimental evidence at protein level: Swiss-Prot protein existence level 1. Resistance to kanamycin, neomycin, paromomycin, ribostamycin, butirosin and gentamicin B. From Klebsiella pneumoniae.
   4865..5023    +  CDS            ble (fragment): BLE_KLEPN - Experimental evidence at protein level: Swiss-Prot protein existence level 1. Binding protein with a strong affinity to the bleomycin family of antibiotics. Binds to CL990; an antimitotic-antibiotic compound. From Klebsiella pneumoniae.
   5018..5139    +  polyA_signal   SV40 poly(A) signal: SV40 polyadenylation signal
   5212..5228    -  protein_bind   lac operator: The lac repressor binds to the lac operator to inhibit transcription in E. coli. This inhibition can be relieved by adding lactose or isopropyl-β-D-thiogalactopyranoside (IPTG). lac repressor encoded by lacI
   5236..5266    -  promoter       lac promoter: promoter for the E. coli lac operon
   5281..5302    -  protein_bind   CAP binding site: CAP binding activates transcription in the presence of cAMP. E. coli catabolite activator protein
   5315..5407    -  CDS            lacI (fragment): lac repressor; lacI; The lac repressor binds to the lac operator to inhibit transcription in E. coli. This inhibition can be relieved by adding lactose or isopropyl-β-D-thiogalactopyranoside (IPTG).
   5590..6178    -  rep_origin     ori: high-copy-number ColE1/pMB1/pBR322/pUC origin of replication
   6349..7209    -  CDS            AmpR: β-lactamase; bla; confers resistance to ampicillin, carbenicillin, and related antibiotics
   7210..7314    -  promoter       AmpR promoter: bla
>Addgene plasmid #204530 | pcDNA3.1/MPL-HA | addgene full sequence | sequence record 407172 | Addgene NGS Result
GACGGATCGGGAGATCTCCCGATCCCCTATGGTGCACTCTCAGTACAATCTGCTCTGATGCCGCATAGTT
AAGCCAGTATCTGCTCCCTGCTTGTGTGTTGGAGGTCGCTGAGTAGTGCGCGAGCAAAATTTAAGCTACA
ACAAGGCAAGGCTTGACCGACAATTGCATGAAGAATCTGCTTAGGGTTAGGCGTTTTGCGCTGCTTCGCG
ATGTACGGGCCAGATATACGCGTTGACATTGATTATTGACTAGTTATTAATAGTAATCAATTACGGGGTC
ATTAGTTCATAGCCCATATATGGAGTTCCGCGTTACATAACTTACGGTAAATGGCCCGCCTGGCTGACCG
CCCAACGACCCCCGCCCATTGACGTCAATAATGACGTATGTTCCCATAGTAACGCCAATAGGGACTTTCC
ATTGACGTCAATGGGTGGAGTATTTACGGTAAACTGCCCACTTGGCAGTACATCAAGTGTATCATATGCC
AAGTACGCCCCCTATTGACGTCAATGACGGTAAATGGCCCGCCTGGCATTATGCCCAGTACATGACCTTA
TGGGACTTTCCTACTTGGCAGTACATCTACGTATTAGTCATCGCTATTACCATGGTGATGCGGTTTTGGC
AGTACATCAATGGGCGTGGATAGCGGTTTGACTCACGGGGATTTCCAAGTCTCCACCCCATTGACGTCAA
TGGGAGTTTGTTTTGGCACCAAAATCAACGGGACTTTCCAAAATGTCGTAACAACTCCGCCCCATTGACG
CAAATGGGCGGTAGGCGTGTACGGTGGGAGGTCTATATAAGCAGAGCTCTCTGGCTAACTAGAGAACCCA
CTGCTTACTGGCTTATCGAAATTAATACGACTCACTATAGGGAGACCCAAGCTGGCTAGCGTTTAAACTT
AAGCTTGGTACCGAGCTCGGATCCACTAGTCCAGTGTGGTGGAATTCGCCACCATGCCCTCCTGGGCCCT
CTTCATGGTCACCTCCTGCCTCCTCCTGGCCCCTCAAAACCTGGCCCAAGTCAGCAGCCAAGATGTCTCC
TTGCTGGCATCAGACTCAGAGCCCCTGAAGTGTTTCTCCCGAACATTTGAGGACCTCACTTGCTTCTGGG
ATGAGGAAGAGGCAGCGCCCAGTGGGACATACCAGCTGCTGTATGCCTACCCGCGGGAGAAGCCCCGTGC
TTGCCCCCTGAGTTCCCAGAGCATGCCCCACTTTGGAACCCGATACGTGTGCCAGTTTCCAGACCAGGAG
GAAGTGCGTCTCTTCTTTCCGCTGCACCTCTGGGTGAAGAATGTGTTCCTAAACCAGACTCGGACTCAGC
GAGTCCTCTTTGTGGACAGTGTAGGCCTGCCGGCTCCCCCCAGTATCATCAAGGCCATGGGTGGGAGCCA
GCCAGGGGAACTTCAGATCAGCTGGGAGGAGCCAGCTCCAGAAATCAGTGATTTCCTGAGGTACGAACTC
CGCTATGGCCCCAGAGATCCCAAGAACTCCACTGGTCCCACGGTCATACAGCTGATTGCCACAGAAACCT
GCTGCCCTGCTCTGCAGAGGCCTCACTCAGCCTCTGCTCTGGACCAGTCTCCATGTGCTCAGCCCACAAT
GCCCTGGCAAGATGGACCAAAGCAGACCTCCCCAAGTAGAGAAGCTTCAGCTCTGACAGCAGAGGGTGGA
AGCTGCCTCATCTCAGGACTCCAGCCTGGCAACTCCTACTGGCTGCAGCTGCGCAGCGAACCTGATGGGA
TCTCCCTCGGTGGCTCCTGGGGATCCTGGTCCCTCCCTGTGACTGTGGACCTGCCTGGAGATGCAGTGGC
ACTTGGACTGCAATGCTTTACCTTGGACCTGAAGAATGTTACCTGTCAATGGCAGCAACAGGACCATGCT
AGCTCCCAAGGCTTCTTCTACCACAGCAGGGCACGGTGCTGCCCCAGAGACAGGTACCCCATCTGGGAGA
ACTGCGAAGAGGAAGAGAAAACAAATCCAGGACTACAGACCCCACAGTTCTCTCGCTGCCACTTCAAGTC
ACGAAATGACAGCATTATTCACATCCTTGTGGAGGTGACCACAGCCCCGGGTACTGTTCACAGCTACCTG
GGCTCCCCTTTCTGGATCCACCAGGCTGTGCGCCTCCCCACCCCAAACTTGCACTGGAGGGAGATCTCCA
GTGGGCATCTGGAATTGGAGTGGCAGCACCCATCGTCCTGGGCAGCCCAAGAGACCTGTTATCAACTCCG
ATACACAGGAGAAGGCCATCAGGACTGGAAGGTGCTGGAGCCGCCTCTCGGGGCCCGAGGAGGGACCCTG
GAGCTGCGCCCGCGATCTCGCTACCGTTTACAGCTGCGCGCCAGGCTCAACGGCCCCACCTACCAAGGTC
CCTGGAGCTCGTGGTCGGACCCAACTAGGGTGGAGACCGCCACCGAGACCGCCTGGATCTCCTTGGTGAC
CGCTCTGCATCTAGTGCTGGGCCTCAGCGCCGTCCTGGGCCTGCTGCTGCTGAGGTGGCAGTTTCCTGCA
CACTACAGGAGACTGAGGCATGCCCTGTGGCCCTCACTTCCAGACCTGCACCGGGTCCTAGGCCAGTACC
TTAGGGACACTGCAGCCCTGAGCCCGCCCAAGGCCACAGTCTCAGATACCTGTGAAGAAGTGGAACCCAG
CCTCCTTGAAATCCTCCCCAAGTCCTCAGAGAGGACTCCTTTGCCCCTGTGTTCCTCCCAGGCCCAGATG
GACTACCGAAGATTGCAGCCTTCTTGCCTGGGGACCATGCCCCTGTCTGTGTGCCCACCCATGGCTGAGT
CAGGGTCCTGCTGTACCACCCACATTGCCAACCATTCCTACCTACCACTAAGCTATTGGCAGCAGCCTTA
CCCATACGATGTTCCAGATTACGCTTGACTCGAGTCTAGAGGGCCCGTTTAAACCCGCTGATCAGCCTCG
ACTGTGCCTTCTAGTTGCCAGCCATCTGTTGTTTGCCCCTCCCCCGTGCCTTCCTTGACCCTGGAAGGTG
CCACTCCCACTGTCCTTTCCTAATAAAATGAGGAAATTGCATCGCATTGTCTGAGTAGGTGTCATTCTAT
TCTGGGGGGTGGGGTGGGGCAGGACAGCAAGGGGGAGGATTGGGAAGACAATAGCAGGCATGCTGGGGAT
GCGGTGGGCTCTATGGCTTCTGAGGCGGAAAGAACCAGCTGGGGCTCTAGGGGGTATCCCC
[124 nt withheld, positions 3212-3335]
C
[91 nt withheld, positions 3337-3427]
A
[49 nt withheld, positions 3429-3477]
CCTTTGACGTTGGAGTCCACGTTCTTT
[37 nt withheld, positions 3505-3541]
ACCCTATCTCGGTCTATTCTTTTGATTTATAAGGGATTTTGCCGATTTCGGCCTATTGGTTAAAAAATGA
GCTGATTTAACAAAAATTTAACGCGAATTAATTCTGTGGAATGTGTGTCAGTTAGGGTGTGGAAAGTCCC
CAGGCTCCCCAGCAGGCAGAAGTATGCAAAGCATGCATCTCAATTAGTCAGCAACCAGGTGTGGAAAGTC
CCCAGGCTCCCCAGCAGGCAGAAGTATGCAAAGCATGCATCTCAATTAGTCAGCAACCATAGTCCCGCCC
CTAACTCCGCCCATCCCGCCCCTAACTCCGCCCAGTTCCGCCCATTCTCCGCCCCATGGCTGACTAATTT
TTTTTATTTATGCAGAGGCCGAGGCCGCCTCTGCCTCTGAGCTATTCCAGAAGTAGTGAGGAGGCTTTTT
TGGAGGCCTAGGCTTTTGCAAAAAGCTCCCGGGAGCTTGTATATCCATTTTCGGATCTGATCAAGAGACA
GGATGAGGATCGTTTCGCATGATTGAACAAGATGGATTGCACGCAGGTTCTCCGGCCGCTTGGGTGGAGA
GGCTATTCGGCTATGACTGGGCACAACAGACAATCGGCTGCTCTGATGCCGCCGTGTTCCGGCTGTCAGC
GCAGGGGCGCCCGGTTCTTTTTGTCAAGACCGACCTGTCCGGTGCCCTGAATGAACTGCAGGACGAGGCA
GCGCGGCTATCGTGGCTGGCCACGACGGGCGTTCCTTGCGCAGCTGTGCTCGACGTTGTCACTGAAGCGG
GAAGGGACTGGCTGCTATTGGGCGAAGTGCCGGGGCAGGATCTCCTGTCATCTCACCTTGCTCCTGCCGA
GAAAGTATCCATCATGGCTGATGCAATGCGGCGGCTGCATACGCTTGATCCGGCTACCTGCCCATTCGAC
CACCAAGCGAAACATCGCATCGAGCGAGCACGTACTCGGATGGAAGCCGGTCTTGTCGATCAGGATGATC
TGGACGAAGAGCATCAGGGGCTCGCGCCAGCCGAACTGTTCGCCAGGCTCAAGGCGCGCATGCCCGACGG
CGAGGATCTCGTCGTGACCCATGGCGATGCCTGCTTGCCGAATATCATGGTGGAAAATGGCCGCTTTTCT
GGATTCATCGACTGTGGCCGGCTGGGTGTGGCGGACCGCTATCAGGACATAGCGTTGGCTACCCGTGATA
TTGCTGAAGAGCTTGGCGGCGAATGGGCTGACCGCTTCCTCGTGCTTTACGGTATCGCCGCTCCCGATTC
GCAGCGCATCGCCTTCTATCGCCTTCTTGACGAGTTCTTCTGAGCGGGACTCTGGGGTTCGAAATGACCG
ACCAAGCGACGCCCAACCTGCCATCACGAGATTTCGATTCCACCGCCGCCTTCTATGAAAGGTTGGGCTT
CGGAATCGTTTTCCGGGACGCCGGCTGGATGATCCTCCAGCGCGGGGATCTCATGCTGGAGTTCTTCGCC
CACCCCAACTTGTTTATTGCAGCTTATAATGGTTACAAATAAAGCAATAGCATCACAAATTTCACAAATA
AAGCATTTTTTTCACTGCATTCTAGTTGTGGTTTGTCCAAACTCATCAATGTATCTTATCATGTCTGTAT
ACCGTCGACCTCTAGCTAGAGCTTGGCGTAATCATGGTCATAGCTGTTTCCTGTGTGAAATTGTTATCCG
CTCACAATTCCACACAACATACGAGCCGGAAGCATAAAGTGTAAAGCCTGGGGTGCCTAATGAGTGAGCT
AACTCACATTAATTGCGTTGCGCTCACTGCCCGCTTTCCAGTCGGGAAACCTGTCGTGCCAGCTGCATTA
ATGAATCGGCCAACGCGCGGGGAGAGGCGGTTTGCGTATTGGGCGCTCTTCCGCTTCCTCGCTCACTGAC
TCGCTGCGCTCGGTCGTTCGGCTGCGGCGAGCGGTATCAGCTCACTCAAAGGCGGTAATACGGTTATCCA
CAGAATCAGGGGATAACGCAGGAAAGAACATGTGAGCAAAAGGCCAGCAAAAGGCCAGGAACCGTAAAAA
GGCCGCGTTGCTGGCGTTTTTCCATAGGCTCCGCCCCCCTGACGAGCATCACAAAAATCGACGCTCAAGT
CAGAGGTGGCGAAACCCGACAGGACTATAAAGATACCAGGCGTTTCCCCCTGGAAGCTCCCTCGTGCGCT
CTCCTGTTCCGACCCTGCCGCTTACCGGATACCTGTCCGCCTTTCTCCCTTCGGGAAGCGTGGCGCTTTC
TCATAGCTCACGCTGTAGGTATCTCAGTTCGGTGTAGGTCGTTCGCTCCAAGCTGGGCTGTGTGCACGAA
CCCCCCGTTCAGCCCGACCGCTGCGCCTTATCCGGTAACTATCGTCTTGAGTCCAACCCGGTAAGACACG
ACTTATCGCCACTGGCAGCAGCCACTGGTAACAGGATTAGCAGAGCGAGGTATGTAGGCGGTGCTACAGA
GTTCTTGAAGTGGTGGCCTAACTACGGCTACACTAGAAGAACAGTATTTGGTATCTGCGCTCTGCTGAAG
CCAGTTACCTTCGGAAAAAGAGTTGGTAGCTCTTGATCCGGCAAACAAACCACCGCTGGTAGCGGTGGTT
TTTTTGTTTGCAAGCAGCAGATTACGCGCAGAAAAAAAGGATCTCAAGAAGATCCTTTGATCTTTTCTAC
GGGGTCTGACGCTCAGTGGAACGAAAACTCACGTTAAGGGATTTTGGTCATGAGATTATCAAAAAGGATC
TTCACCTAGATCCTTTTAAATTAAAAATGAAGTTTTAAATCAATCTAAAGTATATATGAGTAAACTTGGT
CTGACAGTTACCAATGCTTAATCAGTGAGGCACCTATCTCAGCGATCTGTCTATTTCGTTCATCCATAGT
TGCCTGACTCCCCGTCGTGTAGATAACTACGATACGGGAGGGCTTACCATCTGGCCCCAGTGCTGCAATG
ATACCGCGAGACCCACGCTCACCGGCTCCAGATTTATCAGCAATAAACCAGCCAGCCGGAAGGGCCGAGC
GCAGAAGTGGTCCTGCAACTTTATCCGCCTCCATCCAGTCTATTAATTGTTGCCGGGAAGCTAGAGTAAG
TAGTTCGCCAGTTAATAGTTTGCGCAACGTTGTTGCCATTGCTACAGGCATCGTGGTGTCACGCTCGTCG
TTTGGTATGGCTTCATTCAGCTCCGGTTCCCAACGATCAAGGCGAGTTACATGATCCCCCATGTTGTGCA
AAAAAGCGGTTAGCTCCTTCGGTCCTCCGATCGTTGTCAGAAGTAAGTTGGCCGCAGTGTTATCACTCAT
GGTTATGGCAGCACTGCATAATTCTCTTACTGTCATGCCATCCGTAAGATGCTTTTCTGTGACTGGTGAG
TACTCAACCAAGTCATTCTGAGAATAGTGTATGCGGCGACCGAGTTGCTCTTGCCCGGCGTCAATACGGG
ATAATACCGCGCCACATAGCAGAACTTTAAAAGTGCTCATCATTGGAAAACGTTCTTCGGGGCGAAAACT
CTCAAGGATCTTACCGCTGTTGAGATCCAGTTCGATGTAACCCACTCGTGCACCCAACTGATCTTCAGCA
TCTTTTACTTTCACCAGCGTTTCTGGGTGAGCAAAAACAGGAAGGCAAAATGCCGCAAAAAAGGGAATAA
GGGCGACACGGAAATGTTGAATACTCATACTCTTCCTTTTTCAATATTATTGAAGCATTTATCAGGGTTA
TTGTCTCATGAGCGGATACATATTTGAATGTATTTAGAAAAATAAACAAATAGGGGTTCCGCGCACATTT
CCCCGAAAAGTGCCACCTGACGTC
